Addgene plasmid #111313: pRS314 snu114-30
Purpose: snu114-30
Depositing lab: Christine Guthrie. Depositing organization: University of California, San Francisco (UCSF). Publication: Genetic analysis reveals a role for the C terminus of the Saccharomyces cerevisiae GTPase Snu114 during spliceosome activation. Brenner TJ, Guthrie C. Genetics. 2005 Jul;170(3):1063-80. doi: 10.1534/genetics.105.042044. Epub 2005 May 23. PubMed 15911574.
Backbone
  Vector backbone: pRS314
  Backbone size w/o insert (bp): 4783
  Total vector size (bp): 8000
  Vector type: Yeast Expression
  Selectable markers: TRP1
Growth in bacteria
  Bacterial resistance: Ampicillin, 100 μg/mL
  Growth temperature: 37°C
  Growth strain: DH5alpha
  Copy number: Low Copy
Gene/Insert
  Gene/Insert name: SNU114 (alt names: GIN10; YKL173W)
  Species: S. cerevisiae (budding yeast)
  Insert size (bp): 3000
  Mutation: snu114-30 (G646R)
Terms and licenses: Academic/Nonprofit Terms; Industry Terms: Not Available to Industry
How to cite: pRS314 snu114-30 was a gift from Christine Guthrie (Addgene plasmid # 111313 ; http://n2t.net/addgene:111313 ; RRID:Addgene_111313)
