[The description below was written by a language model from this plasmid's Addgene catalogue record and pLannotate feature annotations shown in this document.]
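Description:
pRS314 snu114-30 is a yeast centromeric shuttle plasmid built on the pRS314 backbone and carrying a mutant allele of the Saccharomyces cerevisiae SNU114 gene (also known as GIN10 or YKL173W). In E. coli it replicates from a ColE1/pUC-type origin and is selected with ampicillin through the β-lactamase gene. In yeast it is maintained by a CEN6/ARS element, which keeps it at roughly single-copy level and gives stable segregation, and it is selected by the TRP1 auxotrophic marker under its own promoter in trp1 strains. The backbone also retains the pBluescript-derived f1 origin for single-stranded DNA production, plus the lac promoter/operator, lacZα remnants and T3 and T7 promoters that flank the cloning site. Several short annotations (RSF ori, lacI, bom and rop fragments) are partial matches and probably reflect backbone sequence similarity rather than functional elements.

The insert is an approximately 3 kb SNU114 open reading frame sitting between the T3 and T7 promoters. There are a few hundred bases of unannotated sequence on either side of it. The record names no yeast promoter, so expression may rely on native flanking sequence, but this is not stated. Snu114 is a GTP-binding component of the U5 snRNP that is required for pre-mRNA splicing. The snu114-30 allele carries a G646R substitution. The associated study was a genetic analysis of Snu114's role in spliceosome activation, so the plasmid is suited to introducing this mutant allele at low copy into yeast to examine its growth, splicing and genetic-interaction phenotypes. The sequenced record (about 8.25 kb) is slightly longer than the nominal 8 kb listed in the catalogue.
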