Features (pLannotate 1.2.2; 20 found; start..end, strand, type, name):
     30..163     +  rep_origin     RSF ori (fragment): Plasmids containing the RSF 1030 origin of replication can be propagated in E. coli cells that contain additional plasmids with compatible origins.
    165..257     +  CDS            lacI (fragment): lac repressor; lacI; The lac repressor binds to the lac operator to inhibit transcription in E. coli. This inhibition can be relieved by adding lactose or isopropyl-β-D-thiogalactopyranoside (IPTG).
    270..291     +  protein_bind   CAP binding site: CAP binding activates transcription in the presence of cAMP. E. coli catabolite activator protein
    306..336     +  promoter       lac promoter: promoter for the E. coli lac operon
    344..360     +  protein_bind   lac operator: The lac repressor binds to the lac operator to inhibit transcription in E. coli. This inhibition can be relieved by adding lactose or isopropyl-β-D-thiogalactopyranoside (IPTG). lac repressor encoded by lacI
    405..423     +  promoter       T3 promoter: promoter for bacteriophage T3 RNA polymerase
    435..457     -  misc_feature   MCS (fragment): pBluescript multiple cloning site
    755..3778    +  CDS            SNU114: SN114_YEAST - Also known as GIN10. Experimental evidence at protein level: Swiss-Prot protein existence level 1. Component of the U5 snRNP complex required for pre-mRNA splicing. Binds GTP. From Saccharomyces cerevisiae (strain ATCC 204508 / S288c) (Baker's yeast).
   4016..4034    -  promoter       T7 promoter: promoter for bacteriophage T7 RNA polymerase
   4037..4194    +  CDS            lacZα (fragment): LacZα fragment of β-galactosidase; lacZ fragment
   4198..4626    +  rep_origin     f1 ori (sequence partly withheld): f1 bacteriophage origin of replication; arrow indicates direction of (+) strand synthesis
   4654..4705    -  misc_feature   bom (fragment): basis of mobility region from pBR322
   4756..5430    -  CDS            TRP1: phosphoribosylanthranilate isomerase, required for tryptophan biosynthesis; S. cerevisiae TRP1; yeast auxotrophic marker
   5431..5578    -  promoter       TRP1 promoter: S. cerevisiae TRP1
   5716..5765    -  misc_feature   bom (fragment): basis of mobility region from pBR322
   5867..5902    -  CDS            rop (fragment): Rop protein, which maintains plasmids at low copy number; rop
   5970..6473    -  misc_feature   CEN/ARS: S. cerevisiae CEN6 centromere fused to an autonomously replicating sequence
   6510..6614    +  promoter       AmpR promoter: bla
   6615..7475    +  CDS            AmpR: β-lactamase; bla; confers resistance to ampicillin, carbenicillin, and related antibiotics
   7646..8234    +  rep_origin     ori: high-copy-number ColE1/pMB1/pBR322/pUC origin of replication
>Addgene plasmid #111313 | pRS314 snu114-30 | addgene full sequence | sequence record 214664 | Addgene NGS Result
TTTTTACGGTTCCTGGCCTTTTGCTGGCCTTTTGCTCACATGTTCTTTCCTGCGTTATCCCCTGATTCTG
TGGATAACCGTATTACCGCCTTTGAGTGAGCTGATACCGCTCGCCGCAGCCGAACGACCGAGCGCAGCGA
GTCAGTGAGCGAGGAAGCGGAAGAGCGCCCAATACGCAAACCGCCTCTCCCCGCGCGTTGGCCGATTCAT
TAATGCAGCTGGCACGACAGGTTTCCCGACTGGAAAGCGGGCAGTGAGCGCAACGCAATTAATGTGAGTT
AGCTCACTCATTAGGCACCCCAGGCTTTACACTTTATGCTTCCGGCTCGTATGTTGTGTGGAATTGTGAG
CGGATAACAATTTCACACAGGAAACAGCTATGACCATGATTACGCCAAGCTCGAAATTAACCCTCACTAA
AGGGAACAAAAGCTGGTACCGGGCCCCCCCTCGAGGTAGCGTATACTCTGGCATTTTTCATTTATTTGAC
TTATTTTTATTTATTTTATTGTACAATGGCAAACAAATACACGGACTGGTATGTTCTTCGTCAAATTGAT
GATCTGTTCTTTTGGCTTATCCTTATGGGATGATTAATGATTGTTAAAGCCTCATTGCGGAAATTTTAAT
GCCGGAAAGGCCTGAAAAATTTCAAAGTGGCAGAAAACAAGGCTTTGGGGCATTACTTGCCAACGGCTGA
CGATTGCTAGCTGCTTTTACAGAAGCGATACACAATAGCTCCTAACATAGCAAAATGGAAGGTGACGATT
TATTCGATGAGTTTGGAAATTTGATCGGAGTTGATCCTTTTGACTCGGATGAAGAAGAAAGTGTGCTGGA
TGAGCAAGAACAATATCAAACCAATACGTTTGAGGGGAGCGGCAACAACAATGAGATTGAGAGCAGACAA
CTTACCTCGTTAGGAAGTAAAAAGGAACTTGGAATTTCCTTAGAGCACCCTTATGGTAAGGAAGTGGAAG
TATTAATGGAAACTAAGAACACACAGTCACCACAGACTCCACTGGTAGAGCCGGTTACAGAACGAACAAA
GTTGCAAGAGCATACAATTTTTACACAATTAAAAAAAAACATTCCGAAGACTAGATATAATCGAGACTAT
ATGTTATCAATGGCTAACATTCCGGAGAGGATAATAAATGTTGGTGTCATTGGACCTCTTCACTCAGGTA
AGACCTCTTTGATGGATCTCCTAGTAATCGACTCACACAAACGCATACCAGATATGTCTAAGAATGTAGA
ACTTGGATGGAAACCGCTAAGATACCTGGATAATTTGAAACAAGAGATTGACCGGGGTCTTTCCATTAAA
CTTAATGGTTCCACTCTACTCTGCACCGATTTAGAATCCAAGTCTAGAATGATAAACTTTTTGGATGCAC
CAGGGCATGTTAATTTTATGGATGAAACGGCAGTCGCACTTGCAGCAAGTGATCTGGTTTTAATCGTGAT
AGATGTTGTAGAAGGTGTTACATTTGTGGTAGAGCAATTGATAAAACAAAGTATTAAAAATAATGTAGCA
ATGTGTTTTGTTATAAATAAACTCGACAGATTGATTCTAGATTTAAAGTTGCCACCAATGGACGCATACT
TGAAGTTAAATCATATAATTGCAAATATCAATTCCTTTACGAAGGGAAACGTGTTTTCACCAATAGACAA
TAACATAATATTTGCGTCTACAAAGCTGGGCTTCACATTCACTATCAAGGAATTTGTTTCTTATTATTAC
GCCCACTCCATACCTTCTTCTAAGATAGACGACTTTACCACAAGGCTATGGGGTAGCGTATATTACCATA
AAGGTAATTTCAGGACAAAACCATTTGAAAATGTAGAGAAGTACCCGACTTTCGTTGAATTTATCCTCAT
CCCGCTTTATAAAATATTTTCCTACGCTTTATCTATGGAGAAAGATAAATTAAAGAATTTGTTAAGGTCT
AACTTTAGAGTTAATTTAAGTCAAGAGGCCCTCCAGTACGATCCGCAACCTTTTTTAAAACACGTTCTAC
AGTTAATATTTAGGCAACAAACCGGTCTTGTAGATGCGATAACCAGATGTTATCAACCATTTGAATTATT
CGACAATAAGACAGCTCATCTTTCAATTCCAGGAAAATCTACACCAGAAGGCACTCTTTGGGCTCATGTA
CTGAAAACTGTGGATTACGGTGGAGCAGAGTGGTCCCTTGTACGGATATACTCTGGACTTTTGAAGAGAG
GGGATACAGTACGTATACTTGATACATCACAATCTGAATCTCGCCAAAAAAGACAGTTGCATGATATCTC
AAAGACGGAAACCTCCAACGAAGATGAAGATGAAGATGACGAAACGCCTTCATGTGAGGTCGAAGAAATT
GGCTTATTAGGTGGCAGATATGTCTATCCGGTTCATGAAGCACACAAAGGACAGATAGTATTAATAAAAG
GTATTTCAAGTGCATATATTAAATCCGCGACGTTGTACTCTGTAAAGAGTAAGGAGGACATGAAACAGCT
AAAATTTTTCAAACCTTTAGATTATATTACCGAGGCAGTTTTCAAAATTGTTCTTCAACCTTTACTGCCA
AGGGAATTACCCAAGTTATTGGATGCCCTGAACAAAATTTCGAAATACTACCCAGGCGTTATTATTAAAG
TTGAGGAATCTGGAGAACATGTAATACTAAGAAATGGAGAGCTGTATATGGACTGTTTGTTGTATGATCT
AAGAGCGAGTTATGCAAAGATAGAAATTAAAATATCTGATCCTTTAACTGTTTTTTCTGAAAGTTGCTCA
AATGAATCGTTCGCTTCAATACCTGTAAGTAATTCGATATCTCGCCTTGGTGAGGAAAATTTACCAGGTC
TGTCGATTAGTGTAGCCGCTGAACCAATGGACTCTAAAATGATTCAGGATTTGAGCAGGAACACATTGGG
AAAGGGTCAAAACTGCTTGGATATTGACGGAATAATGGACAACCCAAGGAAACTATCCAAAATATTGAGA
ACCGAGTATGGGTGGGATTCGTTGGCATCAAGAAACGTTTGGTCTTTTTATAATGGCAACGTGTTGATTA
ATGACACTTTGCCAGATGAAATCAGTCCTGAATTATTATCCAAATATAAGGAACAAATAATACAAGGATT
TTACTGGGCTGTAAAAGAGGGGCCTTTGGCAGAAGAACCAATTTATGGTGTACAGTATAAATTGTTATCG
ATCTCAGTACCTTCCGACGTAAACATTGACGTTATGAAAAGTCAAATTATTCCGCTAATGAAAAAAGCCT
GTTACGTTGGCTTACTGACAGCAATCCCAATTTTATTGGAACCCATCTATGAAGTTGACATCACGGTCCA
CGCCCCCTTGCTGCCAATAGTAGAGGAACTTATGAAGAAGAGACGTGGAAGCAGGATATACAAAACAATA
AAAGTGGCAGGGACACCATTGTTGGAGGTTCGTGGACAAGTTCCGGTTATTGAATCTGCAGGATTCGAGA
CAGATTTGAGATTATCTACGAATGGTCTTGGTATGTGTCAGCTGTACTTTTGGCACAAGATATGGAGGAA
GGTTCCTGGTGATGTTTTGGATAAAGATGCGTTTATTCCAAAATTGAAACCCGCACCTATCAACAGTTTA
AGTCGTGATTTCGTGATGAAAACAAGAAGGCGGAAGGGTATTTCTACAGGTGGATTTATGTCAAATGATG
GTCCTACGCTTGAAAAGTATATAAGCGCTGAATTATACGCTCAATTAAGAGAAAATGGCTTAGTACCGTG
AAAATCTTGGCGCATAAGAATTAAGCAATATGTCCACAATATTTTTATTCAGCAGAATTTACATATGACT
TCGTATTTAGTGATATAACTACTCATCGGGACTGAAAATTTTTTATTTCTGCCTAAATACAGATGAGATG
AGCTTTATAGAATTTTACGCTGTTAAAAAGTTAAACGGTAACAAAGCACAGTTAGTTGAACAACGGTATA
TAGAGAATGGCGAGCTCCAATTCGCCCTATAGTGAGTCGTATTACAATTCACTGGCCGTCGTTTTACAAC
GTCGTGACTGGGAAAACCCTGGCGTTACCCAACTTAATCGCCTTGCAGCACATCCCCCTTTCGCCAGCTG
GCGTAATAGCGAAGAGGCCCGCACCGATCGCCCTTCCCAACAGTTGCGCAGCCTGAATGGCGAATGG
[124 nt withheld, positions 4198-4321]
C
[91 nt withheld, positions 4323-4413]
A
[49 nt withheld, positions 4415-4463]
CCTTTGACGTTGGAGTCCACGTTCTTT
[37 nt withheld, positions 4491-4527]
ACCCTATCTCGGTCTATTCTTTTGATTTATAAGGGATTTTGCCGATTTCGGCCTATTGGTTAAAAAATGA
GCTGATTTAACAAAAATTTAACGCGAATTTTAACAAAATATTAACGCTTACAATTTCCTGATGCGGTATT
TTCTCCTTACGCATCTGTGCGGTATTTCACACCGCATAGATCGGCAAGTGCACAAACAATACTTAAATAA
ATACTACTCAGTAATAACCTATTTCTTAGCATTTTTGACGAAATTTGCTATTTTGTTAGAGTCTTTTACA
CCATTTGTCTCCACACCTCCGCTTACATCAACACCAATAACGCCATTTAATCTAAGCGCATCACCAACAT
TTTCTGGCGTCAGTCCACCAGCTAACATAAAATGTAAGCTTTCGGGGCTCTCTTGCCTTCCAACCCAGTC
AGAAATCGAGTTCCAATCCAAAAGTTCACCTGTCCCACCTGCTTCTGAATCAAACAAGGGAATAAACGAA
TGAGGTTTCTGTGAAGCTGCACTGAGTAGTATGTTGCAGTCTTTTGGAAATACGAGTCTTTTAATAACTG
GCAAACCGAGGAACTCTTGGTATTCTTGCCACGACTCATCTCCATGCAGTTGGACGATATCAATGCCGTA
ATCATTGACCAGAGCCAAAACATCCTCCTTAGGTTGATTACGAAACACGCCAACCAAGTATTTCGGAGTG
CCTGAACTATTTTTATATGCTTTTACAAGACTTGAAATTTTCCTTGCAATAACCGGGTCAATTGTTCTCT
TTCTATTGGGCACACATATAATACCCAGCAAGTCAGCATCGGAATCTAGAGCACATTCTGCGGCCTCTGT
GCTCTGCAAGCCGCAAACTTTCACCAATGGACCAGAACTACCTGTGAAATTAATAACAGACATACTCCAA
GCTGCCTTTGTGTGCTTAATCACGTATACTCACGTGCTCAATAGTCACCAATGCCCTCCCTCTTGGCCCT
CTCCTTTTCTTTTTTCGACCGAATTAATTCTTAATCGGCAAAAAAAGAAAAGCTCCGGATCAAGATTGTA
CGTAAGGTGACAAGCTATTTTTCAATAAAGAATATCTTCCACTACTGCCATCTGGCGTCATAACTGCAAA
GTACACATATATTACGATGCTGTTCTATTAAATGCTTCCTATATTATATATATAGTAATGTCGTGATCTA
TGGTGCACTCTCAGTACAATCTGCTCTGATGCCGCATAGTTAAGCCAGCCCCGACACCCGCCAACACCCG
CTGACGCGCCCTGACGGGCTTGTCTGCTCCCGGCATCCGCTTACAGACAAGCTGTGACCGTCTCCGGGAG
CTGCATGTGTCAGAGGTTTTCACCGTCATCACCGAAACGCGCGAGACGAAAGGGCCTCGTGATACGCCTA
TTTTTATAGGTTAATGTCATGATAATAATGGTTTCTTAGACGGATCGCTTGCCTGTAACTTACACGCGCC
TCGTATCTTTTAATGATGGAATAATTTGGGAATTTACTCTGTGTTTATTTATTTTTATGTTTTGTATTTG
GATTTTAGAAAGTAAATAAAGAAGGTAGAAGAGTTACGGAATGAAGAAAAAAAAATAAACAAAGGTTTAA
AAAATTTCAACAAAAAGCGTACTTTACATATATATTTATTAGACAAGAAAAGCAGATTAAATAGATATAC
ATTCGATTAACGATAAGTAAAATGTAAAATCACAGGATTTTCGTGTGTGGTCTTCTACACAGACAAGATG
AAACAATTCGGCATTAATACCTGAGAGCAGGAAGAGCAAGATAAAAGGTAGTATTTGTTGGCGATCCCCC
TAGAGTCTTTTACATCTTCGGAAAACAAAAACTATTTTTTCTTTAATTTCTTTTTTTACTTTCTATTTTT
AATTTATATATTTATATTAAAAAATTTAAATTATAATTATTTTTATAGCACGTGATGAAAAGGACCCAGG
TGGCACTTTTCGGGGAAATGTGCGCGGAACCCCTATTTGTTTATTTTTCTAAATACATTCAAATATGTAT
CCGCTCATGAGACAATAACCCTGATAAATGCTTCAATAATATTGAAAAAGGAAGAGTATGAGTATTCAAC
ATTTCCGTGTCGCCCTTATTCCCTTTTTTGCGGCATTTTGCCTTCCTGTTTTTGCTCACCCAGAAACGCT
GGTGAAAGTAAAAGATGCTGAAGATCAGTTGGGTGCACGAGTGGGTTACATCGAACTGGATCTCAACAGC
GGTAAGATCCTTGAGAGTTTTCGCCCCGAAGAACGTTTTCCAATGATGAGCACTTTTAAAGTTCTGCTAT
GTGGCGCGGTATTATCCCGTATTGACGCCGGGCAAGAGCAACTCGGTCGCCGCATACACTATTCTCAGAA
TGACTTGGTTGAGTACTCACCAGTCACAGAAAAGCATCTTACGGATGGCATGACAGTAAGAGAATTATGC
AGTGCTGCCATAACCATGAGTGATAACACTGCGGCCAACTTACTTCTGACAACGATCGGAGGACCGAAGG
AGCTAACCGCTTTTTTGCACAACATGGGGGATCATGTAACTCGCCTTGATCGTTGGGAACCGGAGCTGAA
TGAAGCCATACCAAACGACGAGCGTGACACCACGATGCCTGTAGCAATGGCAACAACGTTGCGCAAACTA
TTAACTGGCGAACTACTTACTCTAGCTTCCCGGCAACAATTAATAGACTGGATGGAGGCGGATAAAGTTG
CAGGACCACTTCTGCGCTCGGCCCTTCCGGCTGGCTGGTTTATTGCTGATAAATCTGGAGCCGGTGAGCG
TGGGTCTCGCGGTATCATTGCAGCACTGGGGCCAGATGGTAAGCCCTCCCGTATCGTAGTTATCTACACG
ACGGGGAGTCAGGCAACTATGGATGAACGAAATAGACAGATCGCTGAGATAGGTGCCTCACTGATTAAGC
ATTGGTAACTGTCAGACCAAGTTTACTCATATATACTTTAGATTGATTTAAAACTTCATTTTTAATTTAA
AAGGATCTAGGTGAAGATCCTTTTTGATAATCTCATGACCAAAATCCCTTAACGTGAGTTTTCGTTCCAC
TGAGCGTCAGACCCCGTAGAAAAGATCAAAGGATCTTCTTGAGATCCTTTTTTTCTGCGCGTAATCTGCT
GCTTGCAAACAAAAAAACCACCGCTACCAGCGGTGGTTTGTTTGCCGGATCAAGAGCTACCAACTCTTTT
TCCGAAGGTAACTGGCTTCAGCAGAGCGCAGATACCAAATACTGTTCTTCTAGTGTAGCCGTAGTTAGGC
CACCACTTCAAGAACTCTGTAGCACCGCCTACATACCTCGCTCTGCTAATCCTGTTACCAGTGGCTGCTG
CCAGTGGCGATAAGTCGTGTCTTACCGGGTTGGACTCAAGACGATAGTTACCGGATAAGGCGCAGCGGTC
GGGCTGAACGGGGGGTTCGTGCACACAGCCCAGCTTGGAGCGAACGACCTACACCGAACTGAGATACCTA
CAGCGTGAGCTATGAGAAAGCGCCACGCTTCCCGAAGGGAGAAAGGCGGACAGGTATCCGGTAAGCGGCA
GGGTCGGAACAGGAGAGCGCACGAGGGAGCTTCCAGGGGGAAACGCCTGGTATCTTTATAGTCCTGTCGG
GTTTCGCCACCTCTGACTTGAGCGTCGATTTTTGTGATGCTCGTCAGGGGGGCGGAGCCTATGGAAAAAC
GCCAGCAACGCGGCC
